>Addgene plasmid #178810 | pFastBacMam6_C_3C_His8_Stop | addgene full sequence | sequence record 351923 | Addgene NGS Result
CCATTCGCCATTCAGGCTGCAAATAAGCGTTGATATTCAGTCAATTACAAACATTAATAACGAAGAGATG
ACAGAAAAATTTTCATTCTGTGACAGAGAAAAAGTAGCCGAAGATGACGGTTTGTCACATGGAGTTGGCA
GGATGTTTGATTAAAAACATAACAGGAAGAAAAATGCCCCGCTGTGGGCGGACAAAATAGTTGGGAACTG
GGAGGGGTGGAAATGGAGTTTTTAAGGATTATTTAGGGAAGAGTGACAAAATAGATGGGAACTGGGTGTA
GCGTCGTAAGCTAATACGAAAATTAAAAATGACAAAATAGTTTGGAACTAGATTTCACTTATCTGGTTCG
GATCTCCTAGGCTCAAGCAGTGATCAGATCCAGACATGATAAGATACATTGATGAGTTTGGACAAACCAC
AACTAGAATGCAGTGAAAAAAATGCTTTATTTGTGAAATTTGTGATGCTATTGCTTTATTTGTAACCATT
ATAAGCTGCAATAAACAAGTTAACAACAACAATTGCATTCATTTTATGTTTCAGGTTCAGGGGGAGGTGT
GGGAGGTTTTTTAAAGCAAGTAAAACCTCTACAAATGTGGTATGGCTGATTATGATCCTCTAGTACTTCT
CGACAAGCTTGGTACCGCATGCCTCGAGACTGCAGGCTCTAGATTCGAAAGCGGCCGCGACTAGTTATTA
ATAGTAATCAATTACGGGGTCATTAGTTCATAGCCCATATATGGAGTTCCGCGTTACATAACTTACGGTA
AATGGCCCGCCTGGCTGACCGCCCAACGACCCCCGCCCATTGACGTCAATAATGACGTATGTTCCCATAG
TAACGCCAATAGGGACTTTCCATTGACGTCAATGGGTGGAGTATTTACGGTAAACTGCCCACTTGGCAGT
ACATCAAGTGTATCATATGCCAAGTCCGCCCCCTATTGACGTCAATGACGGTAAATGGCCCGCCTGGCAT
TATGCCCAGTACATGACCTTACGGGACTTTCCTACTTGGCAGTACATCTACGTATTAGTCATCGCTATTA
CCATGGTGATGCGGTTTTGGCAGTACACCAATGGGCGTGGATAGCGGTTTGACTCACGGGGATTTCCAAG
TCTCCACCCCATTGACGTCAATGGGAGTTTGTTTTGGCACCAAAATCAACGGGACTTTCCAAAATGTCGT
AATAACCCCGCCCCGTTGACGCAAATGGGCGGTAGGCGTGTACGGTGGGAGGTCTATATAAGCAGAGCTC
GTTTAGTGAACCGTCAGATCACTAGAAGCTTTATTGCGGTAGTTTATCACAGTTAAATTGCTAACGCAGT
CAGTGCTTCTGACACAACAGTCTCGAACTTAAGCTGCAGAAGTTGGTCGTGAGGCACTGGGCAGGTAAGT
ATCAAGGTTACAAGACAGGTTTAAGGAGACCAATAGAAACTGGGCTTGTCGAGACAGAGAAGACTCTTGC
GTTTCTGATAGGCACCTATTGGTCTTACTGACATCCACTTTGCCTTTCTCTCCACAGGTGTCCACTCCCA
GTTCAATTACAGCTCTTAAGGCTAGAGTACTTAATACGACTCACTATAGGCTAGCCTCGAGAATTCACGC
GTGGTACCTCTAGAGTCGACCCGGGCGGCCGCATTGGAAGTTCTGTTTCAAGGGCCTGGGGCCGCAGAAG
ATCAAGTTGATCCAAGATTGATTGATGGCAAGCATCACCATCACCATCACCATCACTAGAATCAACCTCT
GGATTACAAAATTTGTGAAAGATTGACTGGTATTCTTAACTATGTTGCTCCTTTTACGCTATGTGGATAC
GCTGCTTTAATGCCTTTGTATCATGCTATTGCTTCCCGTATGGCTTTCATTTTCTCCTCCTTGTATAAAT
CCTGGTTGCTGTCTCTTTATGAGGAGTTGTGGCCCGTTGTCAGGCAACGTGGCGTGGTGTGCACTGTGTT
TGCTGACGCAACCCCCACTGGTTGGGGCATTGCCACCACCTGTCAGCTCCTTTCCGGGACTTTCGCTTTC
CCCCTCCCTATTGCCACGGCGGAACTCATCGCCGCCTGCCTTGCCCGCTGCTGGACAGGGGCTCGGCTGT
TGGGCACTGACAATTCCGTGGTGTTGTCGGGGAAGCTGACGTCCTTTCCATGGCTGCTCGCCTGTGTTGC
CACCTGGATTCTGCGCGGGACGTCCTTCTGCTACGTCCCTTCGGCCCTCAATCCAGCGGACCTTCCTTCC
CGCGGCCTGCTGCCGGCTCTGCGGCCTCTTCCGCGTCTTCGCCTTCGCCCTCAGACGAGTCGGATCTCCC
TTTGGGCCGCCTCCCCGCCTGAGACATGATAAGATACATTGATGAGTTTGGACAAACCACAACTAGAATG
CAGTGAAAAAAATGCTTTATTTGTGAAATTTGTGATGCTATTGCTTTATTTGTAACCATTATAAGCTGCA
ATAAACAAGTTAACAACAACAATTGCATTCATTTTATGTTTCAGGTTCAGGGGGAGATGTGGGAGGTTTT
TTAAAGCAAGTAAAACCTCTACAAATGTGGTAGGATCCGCGCCCGATGGTGGGACGGTATGAATAATCCG
GAATATTTATAGGTTTTTTTATTACAAAACTGTTACGAAAACAGTAAAATACTTATTTATTTGCGAGATG
GTTATCATTTTAATTATCTCCATGATCTATTAATATTCCGGAGTATACGTAGCCAACCACTAGAACTATA
GCTAGAGTCCTGGGCGAACAAACGATGCTCGCCTTCCAGAAAACCGAGGATGCGAACCACTTCATCCGGG
GTCAGCACCACCGGCAAGCGCCGCGACGGCCGAGGTCTTCCGATCTCCTGAAGCCAGGGCAGATCCGTGC
ACAGCACCTTGCCGTAGAAGAACAGCAAGGCCGCCAATGCCTGACGATGCGTGGAGACCGAAACCTTGCG
CTCGTTCGCCAGCCAGGACAGAAATGCCTCGACTTCGCTGCTGCCCAAGGTTGCCGGGTGACGCACACCG
TGGAAACGGATGAAGGCACGAACCCAGTTGACATAAGCCTGTTCGGTTCGTAAACTGTAATGCAAGTAGC
GTATGCGCTCACGCAACTGGTCCAGAACCTTGACCGAACGCAGCGGTGGTAACGGCGCAGTGGCGGTTTT
CATGGCTTGTTATGACTGTTTTTTTGTACAGTCTATGCCTCGGGCATCCAAGCAGCAAGCGCGTTACGCC
GTGGGTCGATGTTTGATGTTATGGAGCAGCAACGATGTTACGCAGCAGGGCAGTCGCCCTAAAACAAAGT
TAGGTGGCTCAAGTATGGGCATCATTCGCACATGTAGGCTCGGCCCTGACCAAGTCAAATCCATGCGGGC
TGCTCTTGATCTTTTCGGTCGTGAGTTCGGAGACGTAGCCACCTACTCCCAACATCAGCCGGACTCCGAT
TACCTCGGGAACTTGCTCCGTAGTAAGACATTCATCGCGCTTGCTGCCTTCGACCAAGAAGCGGTTGTTG
GCGCTCTCGCGGCTTACGTTCTGCCCAAGTTTGAGCAGCCGCGTAGTGAGATCTATATCTATGATCTCGC
AGTCTCCGGCGAGCACCGGAGGCAGGGCATTGCCACCGCGCTCATCAATCTCCTCAAGCATGAGGCCAAC
GCGCTTGGTGCTTATGTGATCTACGTGCAAGCAGATTACGGTGACGATCCCGCAGTGGCTCTCTATACAA
AGTTGGGCATACGGGAAGAAGTGATGCACTTTGATATCGACCCAAGTACCGCCACCTAACAATTCGTTCA
AGCCGAGATCGGCTTCCCGGCCGCGGAGTTGTTCGGTAAATTGTCACAACGCCGCGAATATAGTCTTTAC
CATGCCCTTGGCCACGCCCCTCTTTAATACGACGGGCAATTTGCACTTCAGAAAATGAAGAGTTTGCTTT
AGCCATAACAAAAGTCCAGTATGCTTTTTCACAGCATAACTGGACTGATTTCAGTTTACAACTATTCTGT
CTAGTTTAAGACTTTATTGTCATAGTTTAGATCTATTTTGTTCAGTTTAAGACTTTATTGTCCGCCCACA
CCCGCTTACGCAGGGCATCCATTTATTACTCAACCGTAACCGATTTTGCCAGGTTACGCGGCTGGTCTAT
GCGGTGTGAAATACCGCACAGATGCGTAAGGAGAAAATACCGCATCAGGCGCTCTTCCGCTTCCTCGCTC
ACTGACTCGCTGCGCTCGGTCGTTCGGCTGCGGCGAGCGGTATCAGCTCACTCAAAGGCGGTAATACGGT
TATCCACAGAATCAGGGGATAACGCAGGAAAGAACATGTGAGCAAAAGGCCAGCAAAAGGCCAGGAACCG
TAAAAAGGCCGCGTTGCTGGCGTTTTTCCATAGGCTCCGCCCCCCTGACGAGCATCACAAAAATCGACGC
TCAAGTCAGAGGTGGCGAAACCCGACAGGACTATAAAGATACCAGGCGTTTCCCCCTGGAAGCTCCCTCG
TGCGCTCTCCTGTTCCGACCCTGCCGCTTACCGGATACCTGTCCGCCTTTCTCCCTTCGGGAAGCGTGGC
GCTTTCTCATAGCTCACGCTGTAGGTATCTCAGTTCGGTGTAGGTCGTTCGCTCCAAGCTGGGCTGTGTG
CACGAACCCCCCGTTCAGCCCGACCGCTGCGCCTTATCCGGTAACTATCGTCTTGAGTCCAACCCGGTAA
GACACGACTTATCGCCACTGGCAGCAGCCACTGGTAACAGGATTAGCAGAGCGAGGTATGTAGGCGGTGC
TACAGAGTTCTTGAAGTGGTGGCCTAACTACGGCTACACTAGAAGAACAGTATTTGGTATCTGCGCTCTG
CTGAAGCCAGTTACCTTCGGAAAAAGAGTTGGTAGCTCTTGATCCGGCAAACAAACCACCGCTGGTAGCG
GTGGTTTTTTTGTTTGCAAGCAGCAGATTACGCGCAGAAAAAAAGGATCTCAAGAAGATCCTTTGATCTT
TTCTACGGGGTCTGACGCTCAGTGGAACGAAAACTCACGTTAAGGGATTTTGGTCATGAGATTATCAAAA
AGGATCTTCACCTAGATCCTTTTAAATTAAAAATGAAGTTTTAAATCAATCTAAAGTATATATGAGTAAA
CTTGGTCTGACAGTTACCAATGCTTAATCAGTGAGGCACCTATCTCAGCGATCTGTCTATTTCGTTCATC
CATAGTTGCCTGACTCCCCGTCGTGTAGATAACTACGATACGGGAGGGCTTACCATCTGGCCCCAGTGCT
GCAATGATACCGCGAGACCCACGCTCACCGGCTCCAGATTTATCAGCAATAAACCAGCCAGCCGGAAGGG
CCGAGCGCAGAAGTGGTCCTGCAACTTTATCCGCCTCCATCCAGTCTATTAATTGTTGCCGGGAAGCTAG
AGTAAGTAGTTCGCCAGTTAATAGTTTGCGCAACGTTGTTGCCATTGCTACAGGCATCGTGGTGTCACGC
TCGTCGTTTGGTATGGCTTCATTCAGCTCCGGTTCCCAACGATCAAGGCGAGTTACATGATCCCCCATGT
TGTGCAAAAAAGCGGTTAGCTCCTTCGGTCCTCCGATCGTTGTCAGAAGTAAGTTGGCCGCAGTGTTATC
ACTCATGGTTATGGCAGCACTGCATAATTCTCTTACTGTCATGCCATCCGTAAGATGCTTTTCTGTGACT
GGTGAGTACTCAACCAAGTCATTCTGAGAATAGTGTATGCGGCGACCGAGTTGCTCTTGCCCGGCGTCAA
TACGGGATAATACCGCGCCACATAGCAGAACTTTAAAAGTGCTCATCATTGGAAAACGTTCTTCGGGGCG
AAAACTCTCAAGGATCTTACCGCTGTTGAGATCCAGTTCGATGTAACCCACTCGTGCACCCAACTGATCT
TCAGCATCTTTTACTTTCACCAGCGTTTCTGGGTGAGCAAAAACAGGAAGGCAAAATGCCGCAAAAAAGG
GAATAAGGGCGACACGGAAATGTTGAATACTCATACTCTTCCTTTTTCAATATTATTGAAGCATTTATCA
GGGTTATTGTCTCATGAGCGGATACATATTTGAATGTATTTAGAAAAATAAACAAATAGGGGTTCCGCGC
ACATTTCCCCGAAAAGTGCCACCTAAATTGTAAGCGTTAATATTTTGTTAAAATTCGCGTTAAATTTTTG
TTAAATCAGCTCATTTTTTAACCAATAGGCCGAAATCGGCAAAATCCCTTATAAATCAAAAGAATAGACC
GAGATAGGGT
[37 nt withheld, positions 6241-6277]
AAGAACGTGGACTCCAACGTCAAAGG
[49 nt withheld, positions 6304-6352]
T
[91 nt withheld, positions 6354-6444]
G
[124 nt withheld, positions 6446-6569]
C
Features (pLannotate 1.2.2; 22 found; start..end, strand, type, name):
      4..20      -  CDS            lacZα (fragment): LacZα fragment of β-galactosidase; lacZ fragment
    183..348     +  mobile_element Tn7L: mini-Tn7 element (left end of the Tn7 transposon) Tn7
    377..511     -  polyA_signal   SV40 poly(A) signal: SV40 polyadenylation signal
    534..617     -  CDS            large T antigen (fragment): large T antigen from SV40 (simian virus 40)
    689..1055    +  enhancer       CMV enhancer: human cytomegalovirus immediate early enhancer
   1057..1256    +  promoter       CMV promoter: human cytomegalovirus (CMV) immediate early promoter
   1395..1527    +  intron         chimeric intron: chimera between introns from human β-globin and immunoglobulin heavy chain genes
   1572..1590    +  promoter       T7 promoter: promoter for bacteriophage T7 RNA polymerase
   1713..1733    +  CDS            7xHis: 6xHis affinity tag
   1740..2328    +  misc_feature   WPRE: woodchuck hepatitis virus posttranscriptional regulatory element
   2340..2461    -  polyA_signal   SV40 poly(A) signal: SV40 polyadenylation signal
   2484..2552    -  CDS            large T antigen (fragment): large T antigen from SV40 (simian virus 40)
   2595..2686    -  promoter       polyhedrin promoter: polh from Autographa californica; promoter for the baculovirus polyhedrin gene
   2713..3060    +  CDS            YPR2_ECOLX (fragment): Protein predicted: Swiss-Prot protein existence level 4. From Escherichia coli.
   3038..3066    +  promoter       Pc promoter: intI1 (promoter lies within the coding sequence); class 1 integron promoter
   3236..3769    +  CDS            GmR: gentamycin acetyltransferase; aacC1; confers resistance to gentamycin
   3836..4060    +  mobile_element Tn7R: mini-Tn7 element (right end of the Tn7 transposon) Tn7
   4128..4179    +  misc_feature   bom (fragment): basis of mobility region from pBR322
   4365..4953    -  rep_origin     ori: high-copy-number ColE1/pMB1/pBR322/pUC origin of replication
   5124..5984    -  CDS            AmpR: β-lactamase; bla; confers resistance to ampicillin, carbenicillin, and related antibiotics
   5985..6089    -  promoter       AmpR promoter: bla
   6115..6569    -  rep_origin     f1 ori (sequence partly withheld): f1 bacteriophage origin of replication; arrow indicates direction of (+) strand synthesis
