[The description below was written by a language model from this plasmid's Addgene catalogue record and pLannotate feature annotations shown in this document.]
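Description:
pFastBacMam6_C_3C_His8_Stop is an empty BacMam-type donor vector built on the Invitrogen pFastBac1 backbone and intended for baculovirus-mediated gene transfer into mammalian cells for recombinant protein production. In E. coli it is maintained from a high-copy ColE1/pUC origin under ampicillin selection (AmpR with its own promoter), and it also carries an f1 origin. As in other pFastBac vectors, the expression region sits between the Tn7L and Tn7R ends of a mini-Tn7 element together with a gentamicin resistance gene (GmR, driven by the Pc integron promoter). This allows site-specific transposition of the whole cassette into a baculovirus bacmid. The tetracycline and kanamycin markers listed in the record are not annotated on this plasmid. They probably relate to the helper plasmid and bacmid used in that transposition step, although the record does not say so.

The depositor inserted a synthetic fragment for mammalian expression. The annotated cassette consists of the CMV immediate-early enhancer and promoter, a chimeric β-globin/immunoglobulin intron and a T7 promoter. These are followed by the cloning region with a C-terminal tag, a WPRE to boost transcript stability and expression, and an SV40 polyadenylation signal. According to the catalogue, the backbone-encoded tag comprises a 3C protease cleavage site, an eight-histidine tag and a stop codon, so an open reading frame inserted by Gibson assembly acquires a cleavable affinity tag. The feature table annotates only the histidine stretch. The original polyhedrin promoter remains, on the opposite strand from the CMV cassette, and a second SV40 poly(A) signal lies near Tn7L. No insert is present.
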