Addgene plasmid #178810: pFastBacMam6_C_3C_His8_Stop
Purpose: (Empty Backbone) Baculovirus gene transfer into Mammalian cells to product recombinant proteins.
Depositing lab: Kazuhiro Abe. Depositing organization: Nagoya University.
Backbone
  Vector backbone: pFastBac1
  Backbone manufacturer: Invitrogen
  Backbone size (bp): 6589
  Modifications to backbone: Synthetic DNA fragment containing CMV promoter, WPRE, and SV40 poly(A) signal was inserted into the vector for mammalian expression.
  Vector type: Mammalian Expression
  Promoter: CMV
  Selectable markers: Gentamicin ; Tetracycline, Kanamycin
  Tag / fusion protein: 3C, His8, Stop codon (C terminal on backbone)
Growth in bacteria
  Bacterial resistance: Ampicillin, 100 μg/mL
  Growth temperature: 37°C
  Growth strain: DH5alpha
  Copy number: High Copy
Gene/Insert
  Cloning method: Gibson Cloning
Terms and licenses: Academic/Nonprofit Terms; Industry Terms: Not Available to Industry
How to cite: pFastBacMam6_C_3C_His8_Stop was a gift from Kazuhiro Abe (Addgene plasmid # 178810 ; http://n2t.net/addgene:178810 ; RRID:Addgene_178810)
